Addgene plasmid #220814: pT7-NSP1delta103CSA11-P2A-GFP
Purpose: Express separately the Rotavirus SA11 delta103C NSP1 protein and the sfGFP (Pedelacq et al., 2006)
Depositing lab: Alex Borodavka. Depositing organization: University of Cambridge.
Backbone
  Vector backbone: pT7
  Vector type: Other
Growth in bacteria
  Bacterial resistance: Ampicillin, 100 μg/mL
  Growth temperature: 37°C
  Growth strain: DH5alpha
  Copy number: High Copy
Gene/Insert
  Gene/Insert name: Rotavirus SA11 NSP1delta103C-P2A-GFP
  Species: Rotavirus SA11
  Mutation: Lacks C-terminal 103 aa
  Cloning method: Restriction Enzyme; 5′ cloning site Unknown (unknown if destroyed)
Terms and licenses: Academic/Nonprofit Terms; Industry Terms: Not Available to Industry
How to cite: pT7-NSP1delta103CSA11-P2A-GFP was a gift from Alex Borodavka (Addgene plasmid # 220814 ; http://n2t.net/addgene:220814 ; RRID:Addgene_220814)
