[The description below was written by a language model from this plasmid's Addgene catalogue record and pLannotate feature annotations shown in this document.]
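Description:
pT7-NSP1delta103CSA11-P2A-GFP is a 5.2 kb high-copy bacterial plasmid built on a pT7 backbone, carrying a modified rotavirus SA11 NSP1 gene segment under a bacteriophage T7 promoter. It is propagated in E. coli through a ColE1/pUC-type origin and selected with ampicillin via the bla gene and its own promoter. Short fragments annotated as lacI, TcR, bom, rop, a pUC multiple cloning site, a T7 gene 10-derived tag and an SP6 promoter appear to be backbone remnants rather than functional parts.

The payload is a single T7-driven transcription unit. The NSP1 coding region, matched to the SA11 NSP1 protein that antagonises host interferon induction by promoting degradation of IRF factors, is truncated to remove the C-terminal 103 amino acids. It is followed by a green fluorescent protein coding sequence, which the depositor describes as superfolder GFP, although the automated annotation labels it as the related variant muGFP. According to the name and stated purpose, a P2A peptide joins the two. It is not annotated separately, but a short gap between the two coding features is consistent with it. P2A causes ribosomal skipping, so NSP1 and GFP are released as separate proteins from one open reading frame.

Downstream lie a hepatitis delta virus ribozyme and a T7 terminator. The ribozyme self-cleaves the transcript to give a precisely defined 3' end. This T7 promoter and ribozyme layout is typical of plasmids used to produce authentic viral RNA segments in T7 polymerase-expressing cells, as in rotavirus reverse genetics. The record itself states only that the purpose is separate expression of truncated NSP1 and the fluorescent reporter.
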