Features (pLannotate 1.2.2; 15 found; start..end, strand, type, name):
     51..155     +  promoter       AmpR promoter: bla
    156..1016    +  CDS            AmpR: β-lactamase; bla; confers resistance to ampicillin, carbenicillin, and related antibiotics
   1187..1775    +  rep_origin     ori: high-copy-number ColE1/pMB1/pBR322/pUC origin of replication
   1958..2011    +  CDS            lacI (fragment): lac repressor; lacI; The lac repressor binds to the lac operator to inhibit transcription in E. coli. This inhibition can be relieved by adding lactose or isopropyl-β-D-thiogalactopyranoside (IPTG).
   2031..2049    +  promoter       T7 promoter: promoter for bacteriophage T7 RNA polymerase
   2078..3274    +  CDS            NSP1_ROTS4 (fragment): Experimental evidence at protein level: Swiss-Prot protein existence level 1. Plays a role in the inhibition of host innate immunity by inducing the degradation of key host factors required to activate interferon production such as IRF3, IRF5 or IRF7. Associates with components of cullin RING ligases (CRLs) including CUL1 or CUL3, which are essential multisubunit ubiquitination complexes, to modulate their activities. From Rotavirus A (strain RVA/SA11-4F/G3P6[1]) (RV-A) (Simian Agent 11 (strain 4F)).
   3335..4048    +  CDS            muGFP: muGFP is a basic (constitutively fluorescent) green fluorescent protein published in 2018, derived from Aequorea victoria.
   4138..4229    +  ncRNA          HDV ribozyme: Accession: RF00094 - Hepatitis delta virus ribozyme
   4244..4293    +  CDS            SET1 (fragment): solubility-enhancement tag derived from T7 phage gene 10B
   4301..4348    +  terminator     T7 terminator: transcription terminator for bacteriophage T7 RNA polymerase
   4377..4411    +  misc_feature   MCS (fragment): pUC18/19 multiple cloning site
   4416..4434    -  promoter       SP6 promoter: promoter for bacteriophage SP6 RNA polymerase
   4662..4937    +  CDS            TcR (fragment): tetracycline efflux protein; tet; confers resistance to tetracycline
   4938..4986    -  misc_feature   bom (fragment): basis of mobility region from pBR322
   5088..5123    -  CDS            rop (fragment): Rop protein, which maintains plasmids at low copy number; rop
>Addgene plasmid #220814 | pT7-NSP1delta103CSA11-P2A-GFP | addgene full sequence | sequence record 443928 | Addgene NGS Result
TGATAATAATGGTTTCTTAGACGTCAGGTGGCACTTTTCGGGGAAATGTGCGCGGAACCCCTATTTGTTT
ATTTTTCTAAATACATTCAAATATGTATCCGCTCATGAGACAATAACCCTGATAAATGCTTCAATAATAT
TGAAAAAGGAAGAGTATGAGTATTCAACATTTCCGTGTCGCCCTTATTCCCTTTTTTGCGGCATTTTGCC
TTCCTGTTTTTGCTCACCCAGAAACGCTGGTGAAAGTAAAAGATGCTGAAGATCAGTTGGGTGCACGAGT
GGGTTACATCGAACTGGATCTCAACAGCGGTAAGATCCTTGAGAGTTTTCGCCCCGAAGAACGTTTTCCA
ATGATGAGCACTTTTAAAGTTCTGCTATGTGGCGCGGTATTATCCCGTATTGACGCCGGGCAAGAGCAAC
TCGGTCGCCGCATACACTATTCTCAGAATGACTTGGTTGAGTACTCACCAGTCACAGAAAAGCATCTTAC
GGATGGCATGACAGTAAGAGAATTATGCAGTGCTGCCATAACCATGAGTGATAACACTGCGGCCAACTTA
CTTCTGACAACGATCGGAGGACCGAAGGAGCTAACCGCTTTTTTGCACAACATGGGGGATCATGTAACTC
GCCTTGATCGTTGGGAACCGGAGCTGAATGAAGCCATACCAAACGACGAGCGTGACACCACGATGCCTGT
AGCAATGGCAACAACGTTGCGCAAACTATTAACTGGCGAACTACTTACTCTAGCTTCCCGGCAACAATTA
ATAGACTGGATGGAGGCGGATAAAGTTGCAGGACCACTTCTGCGCTCGGCCCTTCCGGCTGGCTGGTTTA
TTGCTGATAAATCTGGAGCCGGTGAGCGTGGGTCTCGCGGTATCATTGCAGCACTGGGGCCAGATGGTAA
GCCCTCCCGTATCGTAGTTATCTACACGACGGGGAGTCAGGCAACTATGGATGAACGAAATAGACAGATC
GCTGAGATAGGTGCCTCACTGATTAAGCATTGGTAACTGTCAGACCAAGTTTACTCATATATACTTTAGA
TTGATTTAAAACTTCATTTTTAATTTAAAAGGATCTAGGTGAAGATCCTTTTTGATAATCTCATGACCAA
AATCCCTTAACGTGAGTTTTCGTTCCACTGAGCGTCAGACCCCGTAGAAAAGATCAAAGGATCTTCTTGA
GATCCTTTTTTTCTGCGCGTAATCTGCTGCTTGCAAACAAAAAAACCACCGCTACCAGCGGTGGTTTGTT
TGCCGGATCAAGAGCTACCAACTCTTTTTCCGAAGGTAACTGGCTTCAGCAGAGCGCAGATACCAAATAC
TGTTCTTCTAGTGTAGCCGTAGTTAGGCCACCACTTCAAGAACTCTGTAGCACCGCCTACATACCTCGCT
CTGCTAATCCTGTTACCAGTGGCTGCTGCCAGTGGCGATAAGTCGTGTCTTACCGGGTTGGACTCAAGAC
GATAGTTACCGGATAAGGCGCAGCGGTCGGGCTGAACGGGGGGTTCGTGCACACAGCCCAGCTTGGAGCG
AACGACCTACACCGAACTGAGATACCTACAGCGTGAGCTATGAGAAAGCGCCACGCTTCCCGAAGGGAGA
AAGGCGGACAGGTATCCGGTAAGCGGCAGGGTCGGAACAGGAGAGCGCACGAGGGAGCTTCCAGGGGGAA
ACGCCTGGTATCTTTATAGTCCTGTCGGGTTTCGCCACCTCTGACTTGAGCGTCGATTTTTGTGATGCTC
GTCAGGGGGGCGGAGCCTATGGAAAAACGCCAGCAACGCGGCCTTTTTACGGTTCCTGGCCTTTTGCTGG
CCTTTTGCTCACATGTTCTTTCCTGCGTTATCCCCTGATTCTGTGGATAACCGTATTACCGCCTTTGAGT
GAGCTGATACCGCTCGCCGCAGCCGAACGACCGAGCGCAGCGAGTCAGTGAGCGAGGAAGCGGAAGAGCG
CCCAATACGCAAACCGCCTCTCCCCGCGCGTTGGCCGATTCATTAATGCAGGGGGATATCGATCCCGGGT
TAATACGACTCACTATAGGCTTTTTTTTGAAAAGTCTTGTGTTAGCCATGGCTACTTTTAAAGATGCATG
CTTTCATTATCGTAGATTAACTGCTTTAAATCGGAGATTATGCAACATTGGTGCAAATTCTATTTGGATG
CCAGTTCCTGATGCGAAAATTAAGGGGTGGTGTTTAGAATGTTGTCAAATAGCTGATTTAACCCATTGTT
ATGGTTGCTCATTGCCGCATGTTTGCAAATGGTGTGTTCAGAACAGAAGATGCTTCCTTGACAATGAACC
TCATTTGCTTAAGCTTAGAACTGTGAAACATCCAATTACCAAAGACAAATTACAGTGTATCATAGACTTG
TACAATATAATATTTCCAATTAATGATAAAGTAATTAGAAAATTTGAAAGAATGATAAAGCAAAGAGAAT
GTAGGAATCAATATAAAATTGAATGGTATAATCATTTGCTGCTCCCAATTACATTAAATGCTGCTGCATT
TAAGTTTGATGAAAATAATCTTTATTATGTTTTTGGGTTATATGAGAAATCAGTCAGTGATATATATGCT
CCATATAGAATTGTTAACTTTATAAATGAATTTGATAAATTATTGCTTGATCATATTAACTTTACAAGAA
TGTCCAATCTACCAATAGAGTTGAGAAACCATTACGCAAAGAAATACTTCCAATTATCAAGACTGCCATC
ATCAAAACTAAAGCAAATTTACTTTTCAGATTTTACTAAAGAAACTGTGATTTTTAATACTTATACAAAA
ACGCCAGGAAGATCAATATACAGAAATGTAACTGAATTTAATTGGAGAGATGAATTGGAGCTTTATTCTG
ATTTAAAAAATGATAAGAATAAATTAATTGCTGCAATGATGACGAGTAAGTATACTCGGTTCTATGCTCA
TGATAATAATTTTGGAAGGTTGAAAATGACAATATTTGAGTTGGGACATCATTGTCAGCCTAACTACGTG
GCATCTAATCACCCAGGCAATGCTTCCGATATCCAGTACTGTAAATGGTGTAATATAAAATATTTTCTTA
GTAAAATTGATTGGCGGATTCGTGATATGTATAATTTATTGATGGAATTTATTAAGGATTGTTATAAAAG
TAATGTTAACGTTGGACATTGTAGTTCTGTTGAAAACATATATCCTTTAATTAAAAGATTAATTTGGAGT
TTGTTTACTAATCACATGGATCAAACAATTGAAGAAGTGTTTAATCACGGAAGCGGAGCTACTAACTTCA
GCCTGCTGAAGCAGGCTGGAGACGTGGAGGAGAACCCTGGACCTATGAGCAAAGGAGAAGAACTTTTCAC
TGGAGTTGTCCCAATTCTTGTTGAATTAGATGGTGATGTTAATGGGCACAAATTTTCTGTCCGTGGAGAG
GGTGAAGGTGATGCTACAAACGGAAAACTCACCCTTAAATTTATTTGCACTACTGGAAAACTACCTGTTC
CGTGGCCAACACTTGTCACTACTCTGACCTATGGTGTTCTATGCTTTTCCCGTTATCCGGATCACATGAA
ACGGCATGACTTTTTCAAGAGTGCCATGCCCGAAGGTTATGTACAGGAACGCACTATATCTTTCAAAGAT
GACGGGACCTACAAGACGCGTGCTGAAGTCAAGTTTGAAGGTGATACCCTTGTTAATCGTATCGAGTTAA
AAGGTATTGATTTTAAAGAAGATGGAAACATTCTCGGACACAAACTGGAGTACAACTTTAACTCACACAA
TGTATACATCACGGCAGACAAACAAAAGAATGGAATCAAAGCGTACTTCAAAATTCGCCACAACGTTGAA
GATGGTTCCGTTCAACTAGCAGACCATTATCAACAAAATACTCCAATTGGCGATGGCCCTGTCCTTTTAC
CAGACAACCATTACCTCTCGACACAATCTGTTCTTTCGAAAGATCCCAACGAAAAGCGTGACCACATGGT
CCTTCTTGAGGATGTAACTGCTGCTGGGATTACACATGGCATGGATGAACTCTACAAATGAAATTATGTC
ACTATCTAATTATACAGTATTTAGCCATCACAAGACCGTCCAGACTAGAGTAGCGCCTAGCTGGCAAAAT
ACTGTGAACCGGGTCGGCATGGCATCTCCACCTCCTCGCGGTCCGACCTGGGCATCCGAAGGAGGACGTC
GTCCACTCGGATGGCTAAGGGAGAGCTCAAAAAAAAGGATCCGGCTGCTAACAAAGCCCGAAAGGAAGCT
GAGTTGGCTGCTGCCACCGCTGAGCAATAACTAGCATAACCCCTTGGGGCCTCTAAACGGGTCTTGAGGG
GTTTTTTGCTGAAAGGAGGAACTATATCCGGATCGAGATCCTCTAGAGTCGACCTGCAGGCATGCAAGCT
TGTATTCTATAGTGTCACCTAAATCGTATGTGTATGATACATAAGGTTATGTATTAATTGTAGCCGCGTT
CTAACGACAATATGTACAAGCCTAATTGTGTAGCATCTGGCTTACTGAAGCAGACCCTATCATCTCTCTC
GTAAACTGCCGTCAGAGTCGGTTTGGTTGGACGAACCTTCTGAGTTTCTGGTAACGCCGTCCCGCACCCG
GAAATGGTCAGCGAACCAATCAGCAGGGTCATCGCTAGCCAGATCCTCTACGCCGGACGCATCGTGGCCG
GCATCACCGGCGCCACAGGTGCGGTTGCTGGCGCCTATATCGCCGACATCACCGATGGGGAAGATCGGGC
TCGCCACTTCGGGCTCATGAGCGCTTGTTTCGGCGTGGGTATGGTGGCAGGCCCCGTGGCCGGGGGACTG
TTGGGCGCCATCTCCTTGCACCATTCCTTGCGGCGGCGGTGCTCAACGGCCTCAACCTACTACTGGGCTG
CTTCTTAATGCAGGAGTCGCATAAGGGAGAGCGTCGAATGGTGCACTCTCAGTACAATCTGCTCTGATGC
CGCATAGTTAAGCCAGCCCCGACACCCGCCAACACCCGCTGACGCGCCCTGACGGGCTTGTCTGCTCCCG
GCATCCGCTTACAGACAAGCTGTGACCGTCTCCGGGAGCTGCATGTGTCAGAGGTTTTCACCGTCATCAC
CGAAACGCGCGAGACGAAAGGGCCTCGTGATACGCCTATTTTTATAGGTTAATGTCA
